>Addgene plasmid #123152 | pXWP11-gfp2 | addgene full sequence | sequence record 240592 | Addgene NGS Result
GTCCGGCAAAAAAGGGCAAGGTGTCACCACCCTGCCCTTTTTCTTTAAAACCGAAAAGATTACTTCGCGT
TATGCAGGCTTCCTCGCTCACTGACTCGCTGCGCTCGGTCGTTCGGCTGCGGCGAGCGGTATCAGCTCAC
TCAAAGGCGGTAATACGGTTATCCACAGAATCAGGGGATAACGCAGGAAAGAACATGTGAGCAAAAGGCC
AGCAAAAGGCCAGGAACCGTAAAAAGGCCGCGTTGCTGGCGTTTTTCCACAGGCTCCGCCCCCCTGACGA
GCATCACAAAAATCGACGCTCAAGTCAGAGGTGGCGAAACCCGACAGGACTATAAAGATACCAGGCGTTT
CCCCCTGGAAGCTCCCTCGTGCGCTCTCCTGTTCCGACCCTGCCGCTTACCGGATACCTGTCCGCCTTTC
TCCCTTCGGGAAGCGTGGCGCTTTCTCATAGCTCACGCTGTAGGTATCTCAGTTCGGTGTAGGTCGTTCG
CTCCAAGCTGGGCTGTGTGCACGAACCCCCCGTTCAGCCCGACCGCTGCGCCTTATCCGGTAACTATCGT
CTTGAGTCCAACCCGGTAAGACACGACTTATCGCCACTGGCAGCAGCCACTGGTAACAGGATTAGCAGAG
CGAGGTATGTAGGCGGTGCTACAGAGTTCTTGAAGTGGTGGCCTAACTACGGCTACACTAGAAGAACAGT
ATTTGGTATCTGCGCTCTGCTGAAGCCAGTTACCTTCGGAAAAAGAGTTGGTAGCTCTTGATCCGGCAAA
CAAACCACCGCTGGTAGCGGTGGTTTTTTTGTTTGCAAGCAGCAGATTACGCGCAGAAAAAAAGGATCTC
AAGAAGATCCTTTGATCTTTTCTACGGGGTCTGACGCTCAGTGGAACGAAAACTCACGTTAAGGGATTTT
GGTCATGAGATTATCAAAAAGGATCTTCACCTAGATCCTTTTAAATTAAAAATGAAGTTTTAAATCAATC
TAAAGTATATATGAGTAAACTTGGTCTGACAGCTCGAGTCCCGTCAAGTCAGCGTAATGCTCTGCCAGTG
TTACAACCAATTAACCAATTCTGATTAGAAAAACTCATCGAGCATCAAATGAAACTGCAATTTATTCATA
TCAGGATTATCAATACCATATTTTTGAAAAAGCCGTTTCTGTAATGAAGGAGAAAACTCACCGAGGCAGT
TCCATAGGATGGCAAGATCCTGGTATCGGTCTGCGATTCCGACTCGTCCAACATCAATACAACCTATTAA
TTTCCCCTCGTCAAAAATAAGGTTATCAAGTGAGAAATCACCATGAGTGACGACTGAATCCGGTGAGAAT
GGCAAAAGCTTATGCATTTCTTTCCAGACTTGTTCAACAGGCCAGCCATTACGCTCGTCATCAAAATCAC
TCGCATCAACCAAACCGTTATTCATTCGTGATTGCGCCTGAGCGAGACGAAATACGCGATCGCTGTTAAA
AGGACAATTACAAACAGGAATCGAATGCAACCGGCGCAGGAACACTGCCAGCGCATCAACAATATTTTCA
CCTGAATCAGGATATTCTTCTAATACCTGGAATGCTGTTTTCCCGGGGATCGCAGTGGTGAGTAACCATG
CATCATCAGGAGTACGGATAAAATGCTTGATGGTCGGAAGAGGCATAAATTCCGTCAGCCAGTTTAGTCT
GACCATCTCATCTGTAACATCATTGGCAACGCTACCTTTGCCATGTTTCAGAAACAACTCTGGCGCATCG
GGCTTCCCATACAATCGATAGATTGTCGCACCTGATTGCCCGACATTATCGCGAGCCCATTTATACCCAT
ATAAATCAGCATCCATGTTGGAATTTAATCGCGGCCTGGAGCAAGACGTTTCCCGTTGAATATGGCTCAT
AACACCCCTTGTATTACTGTTTATGTAAGCAGACAGTTTTATTGTTCATGATGATATATTTTTATCTTGT
GCAATGTAACATCAGAGATTTTGAGACACAACGTGGCTTTGTTGAATAAATCGAACTTTTGCTGAGTTGA
AGGATCAGCTCGAGTGCCACTTGACGTCTAAGAAACCATTATTATCATGACATTAACCTATAAAAATAGG
CGTATCACGAGGCAGAATTTCAGATAAAAAAAATCCTTAGCTTTCGCTAAGGATGATTTCTGGAATTCGC
GGCCGCTTCTAGAGGCCTCCACACCGCTCGTCACATCCTGTGATCCACTCTTCATCCCGCTACGTAACAC
CTCTTACTAGAGATTAAAGAGGAGAAATACTAGATGCGTAAAGGAGAAGAACTTTTCACTGGAGTTGTCC
CAATTCTTGTTGAATTAGATGGTGATGTTAATGGGCACAAATTTTCTGTCAGTGGAGAGGGTGAAGGTGA
TGCAACATACGGAAAACTTACCCTTAAATTTATTTGCACTACTGGAAAACTACCTGTTCCATGGCCAACA
CTTGTCACTACTTTCGGTTATGGTGTTCAATGCTTTGCGAGATACCCAGATCATATGAAACAGCATGACT
TTTTCAAGAGTGCCATGCCCGAAGGTTATGTACAGGAAAGAACTATATTTTTCAAAGATGACGGGAACTA
CAAGACACGTGCTGAAGTCAAGTTTGAAGGTGATACCCTTGTTAATAGAATCGAGTTAAAAGGTATTGAT
TTTAAAGAAGATGGAAACATTCTTGGACACAAATTGGAATACAACTATAACTCACACAATGTATACATCA
TGGCAGACAAACAAAAGAATGGAATCAAAGTTAACTTCAAAATTAGACACAACATTGAAGATGGAAGCGT
TCAACTAGCAGACCATTATCAACAAAATACTCCAATTGGCGATGGCCCTGTCCTTTTACCAGACAACCAT
TACCTGTCCACACAATCTGCCCTTTCGAAAGATCCCAACGAAAAGAGAGACCACATGGTCCTTCTTGAGT
TTGTAACAGCTGCTGGGATTACACATGGCATGGATGAACTATACAAATAATAATACTAGAGCCAGGCATC
AAATAAAACGAAAGGCTCAGTCGAAAGACTGGGCCTTTCGTTTTATCTGTTGTTTGTCGGTGAACGCTCT
CTACTAGAGTCACACTGGCTCACCTTCGGGTGGGCCTTTCTGCGTTTATATACTAGTAGCGGCCGCTGCA
Features (pLannotate 1.2.2; 9 found; start..end, strand, type, name):
      2..59      +  terminator     his operon terminator: This putative transcriptin terminator from the E. coli his operon has a 2-bp deletion introduced during synthesis. Its efficiency has not been determined.
    254..842     -  rep_origin     ori: high-copy-number ColE1/pMB1/pBR322/pUC origin of replication
   1075..1890    -  CDS            KanR: aminoglycoside phosphotransferase; aph(3')-Ia; confers resistance to kanamycin in bacteria or G418 (Geneticin®) in eukaryotes
   2117..2160    -  terminator     bacterial terminator: putative bacterial transcription terminator
   2163..2184    +  misc_feature   BioBrick prefix: BioBrick prefix for parts that do not start with "ATG"
   2274..2987    +  CDS            hfriFP: hfriFP is a fluorescent protein published in 2013, derived from Herbaspirillum frisingense.
   3010..3081    +  terminator     rrnB T1 terminator: transcription terminator T1 from the E. coli rrnB gene
   3097..3124    +  terminator     T7Te terminator: phage T7 early transcription terminator
   3131..1       +  misc_feature   BioBrick suffix (across the origin): universal suffix for all parts
