[The description below was written by a language model from this plasmid's Addgene catalogue record and pLannotate feature annotations shown in this document.]
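Description:
pXWP11-gfp2 is a small (about 3.15 kb) bacterial expression and synthetic-biology plasmid built on the BioBrick backbone pSB1K3. It replicates in E. coli from a high-copy ColE1/pUC-type origin and is selected with kanamycin through an aph(3')-Ia aminoglycoside phosphotransferase gene. Backbone terminators, including a his operon terminator and another putative bacterial terminator, flank the cloning region and help insulate it from read-through transcription. The roughly 950 bp insert lies between the BioBrick prefix and suffix, and the EcoRI and PstI cloning sites are retained, so the part can still be moved by standard assembly.

The payload, recorded as Pecf11-30gfp-t, is a simple reporter unit in which the Pecf11 promoter drives a gfp coding sequence, followed by a double terminator made of rrnB T1 and T7Te. The "30" in the insert name probably denotes the ribosome binding site, but the record does not define it. The promoter itself is not picked up in the automated feature table and presumably lies in the unannotated stretch between the prefix and the reporter gene. The annotation software labels the 714 bp reporter ORF as "hfriFP", whereas the catalogue entry calls it gfp; this is most likely a database best-match label rather than the depositor's designation.

Judging by its name, Pecf11 is a promoter recognised by an extracytoplasmic function (ECF) sigma factor, so strong fluorescence would be expected only when the cognate sigma factor is supplied, which this plasmid does not encode. The associated publication concerns cascaded amplifying circuits for ultrasensitive whole-cell sensors of toxic metals, which suggests that the plasmid serves as an output or characterisation module there.
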