Addgene plasmid #123152: pXWP11-gfp2
Purpose: pSB1K3 carrying Pecf11-30gfp-t
Depositing lab: Baojun Wang. Depositing organization: University of Edinburgh. Publication: Cascaded amplifying circuits enable ultrasensitive cellular sensors for toxic metals. Wan X, Volpetti F, Petrova E, French C, Maerkl SJ, Wang B. Nat Chem Biol. 2019 May;15(5):540-548. doi: 10.1038/s41589-019-0244-3. Epub 2019 Mar 25. PubMed 30911179.
Backbone
  Vector backbone: pSB1K3
  Backbone size w/o insert (bp): 2204
  Total vector size (bp): 3150
  Vector type: Bacterial Expression, Synthetic Biology
Growth in bacteria
  Bacterial resistance: Kanamycin, 50 μg/mL
  Growth temperature: 37°C
  Growth strain: DH5alpha
  Copy number: High Copy
Gene/Insert
  Gene/Insert name: Pecf11-30gfp-t
  Insert size (bp): 946
  Promoter: Pecf11
  Cloning method: Restriction Enzyme; 5′ cloning site EcoRI (not destroyed); 3′ cloning site PstI (not destroyed)
  Sequencing primers: 5′ TGCCACCTGACGTCTAAGAA; 3′ ATTACCGCCTTTGAGTGAGC
Terms and licenses: Academic/Nonprofit Terms; Industry Terms: Not Available to Industry
How to cite: pXWP11-gfp2 was a gift from Baojun Wang (Addgene plasmid # 123152 ; http://n2t.net/addgene:123152 ; RRID:Addgene_123152)
